Addgene plasmid #196286: pL
Purpose: 35S promoter-driven expression of the positive-sense TSWV L RNA segment encoding codon-optimized L (RdRp)
Depositing lab: Zhenghe Li. Depositing organization: Zhejiang University. Publication: Engineered biocontainable RNA virus vectors for non-transgenic genome editing across crop species and genotypes. Liu Q, Zhao C, Sun K, Deng Y, Li Z. Mol Plant. 2023 Mar 6;16(3):616-631. doi: 10.1016/j.molp.2023.02.003. Epub 2023 Feb 7. PubMed 36751129.
Backbone
  Vector backbone: pCB301-2μ-HDV
  Vector type: Plant Expression, CRISPR
Growth in bacteria
  Bacterial resistance: Kanamycin, 50 μg/mL
  Growth temperature: 37°C
  Growth strain: DH5alpha
  Copy number: Low Copy
Gene/Insert
  Gene/Insert name: Full length TSWV L antigenome encoding codon-optimized L (RdRp)
  Species: Synthetic
  Insert size (bp): 8913
  GenBank ID: OM902668
  Promoter: duplicated cauliflower mosaic virus 35S promoter
  Cloning method: Ligation Independent Cloning
  Sequencing primers: 5′ 35S promoter/forward primer: CTATCCTTCGCAAGACCCTTC; 3′ Nos terminator/reverse primer: TCATCGCAAGACCGGCAA
Terms and licenses: Academic/Nonprofit Terms; Industry Terms: Not Available to Industry
How to cite: pL was a gift from Zhenghe Li (Addgene plasmid # 196286 ; http://n2t.net/addgene:196286 ; RRID:Addgene_196286)
