[The description below was written by a language model from this plasmid's Addgene catalogue record and pLannotate feature annotations shown in this document.]
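Description:
pL is a plant binary expression plasmid built on the pCB301-2μ-HDV backbone, designed to launch the L genome segment of tomato spotted wilt virus (TSWV) from cloned DNA. The sequenced record is about 16.7 kb. Replication relies on the broad-host-range incP origin oriV together with its trans-acting activator trfA, which is consistent with the low copy number recorded and allows maintenance in both E. coli and Agrobacterium. Selection is by kanamycin resistance (aphA-3). The backbone also carries a yeast 2μ origin and a TRP1 auxotrophic marker with its own promoter, so it can be maintained in yeast. An f1 origin and small remnants of rop, bom, lacZα and a pUC polylinker are also annotated.

The payload sits between the nopaline-type left and right T-DNA border repeats. An enhanced cauliflower mosaic virus 35S promoter with a duplicated enhancer drives transcription of the full-length, positive-sense (antigenomic) TSWV L RNA, an insert of roughly 8.9 kb in which the open reading frame for the L protein, the viral RNA-dependent RNA polymerase, has been codon-optimized. A hepatitis delta virus ribozyme lies immediately downstream of the viral sequence. It self-cleaves the transcript to produce a defined 3′ end. A NOS terminator and poly(A) signal follows the ribozyme.

The stated purpose is 35S-driven expression of this L segment. The associated publication concerns engineered, biocontainable RNA virus vectors for non-transgenic genome editing in crops, which accounts for the CRISPR classification. No Cas nuclease or guide RNA element is annotated on this plasmid, and the record does not describe the companion constructs needed for the other viral segments.
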