Features (pLannotate 1.2.2; 18 found; start..end, strand, type, name):
      1..21      -  misc_feature   MCS (fragment): pUC18/19 multiple cloning site
     96..766     +  promoter       CaMV 35S promoter (enhanced): cauliflower mosaic virus 35S promoter with a duplicated enhancer region
    799..9435    +  CDS            L: L_TSWV1 - Protein inferred from homology: Swiss-Prot protein existence level 3. From Tomato spotted wilt virus (strain Brazilian Br-01) (TSWV).
   9676..9767    +  ncRNA          HDV ribozyme: Accession: RF00094 - Hepatitis delta virus ribozyme
   9777..10029   +  terminator     NOS terminator: nopaline synthase terminator and poly(A) signal
  10077..10101   +  misc_feature   RB T-DNA repeat: right border repeat from nopaline C58 T-DNA
  10229..11571   -  rep_origin     2μ ori: yeast 2μ plasmid origin of replication
  11639..11674   +  CDS            rop (fragment): Rop protein, which maintains plasmids at low copy number; rop
  11776..11825   +  misc_feature   bom (fragment): basis of mobility region from pBR322
  11964..12111   +  promoter       TRP1 promoter: S. cerevisiae TRP1
  12112..12786   +  CDS            TRP1: phosphoribosylanthranilate isomerase, required for tryptophan biosynthesis; S. cerevisiae TRP1; yeast auxotrophic marker
  12837..12888   +  misc_feature   bom (fragment): basis of mobility region from pBR322
  12916..13344   -  rep_origin     f1 ori (sequence partly withheld): f1 bacteriophage origin of replication; arrow indicates direction of (+) strand synthesis
  13348..13414   -  CDS            lacZα (fragment): LacZα fragment of β-galactosidase; lacZ fragment
  13460..14608   -  CDS            trfA: trans-acting replication protein that binds to and activates oriV
  14907..15701   -  CDS            KanR: aminoglycoside phosphotransferase; aphA-3; confers resistance to kanamycin
  15910..16541   -  rep_origin     oriV: incP origin of replication
  16621..16645   +  misc_feature   LB T-DNA repeat: left border repeat from nopaline C58 T-DNA
>Addgene plasmid #196286 | pL | addgene full sequence | sequence record 390014 | Addgene NGS Result
AAGCTTGCATGCCTGCAGGTCAACATGGTGGAGCACGACACACTTGTCTACTCCAAAAATATCAAAGATA
CAGTCTCAGAAGACCAAAGGGCAATTGAGACTTTTCAACAAAGGGTAATATCCGGAAACCTCCTCGGATT
CCATTGCCCAGCTATCTGTCACTTTATTGTGAAGATAGTGGAAAAGGAAGGTGGCTCCTACAAATGCCAT
CATTGCGATAAAGGAAAGGCCATCGTTGAAGATGCCTCTGCCGACAGTGGTCCCAAAGATGGACCCCCAC
CCACGAGGAGCATCGTGGAAAAAGAAGACGTTCCAACCACGTCTTCAAAGCAAGTGGATTGATGTGATAA
CATGGTGGAGCACGACACACTTGTCTACTCCAAAAATATCAAAGATACAGTCTCAGAAGACCAAAGGGCA
ATTGAGACTTTTCAACAAAGGGTAATATCCGGAAACCTCCTCGGATTCCATTGCCCAGCTATCTGTCACT
TTATTGTGAAGATAGTGGAAAAGGAAGGTGGCTCCTACAAATGCCATCATTGCGATAAAGGAAAGGCCAT
CGTTGAAGATGCCTCTGCCGACAGTGGTCCCAAAGATGGACCCCCACCCACGAGGAGCATCGTGGAAAAA
GAAGACGTTCCAACCACGTCTTCAAAGCAAGTGGATTGATGTGATATCTCCACTGACGTAAGGGATGACG
CACAATCCCACTATCCTTCGCAAGACCCTTCCTCTATATAAGGAAGTTCATTTCATTTGGAGAGGAGAGC
AATCAGGTAACAACGATTTTAAGCAAACATGAACATCCAGAAAATCCAGAAGCTGATTGAGAACGGAACT
ACACTTCTGTTGTCTATTGAGGATTGCGTGGGCAGCAACTACGATCTTGCTCTTGATCTCCACAAGCGGA
ACTCCGATGAGATTCCTGAGGACGTGATCATCAACAACAACGCCAAGAACTACGAGACTATGCGTGAGCT
GATCGTGAAGATCACTGCTGATGGTGAGGGTCTGAACAAAGGTATGGCTACCGTGGACGTGAAGAAACTG
TCTGAGATGGTGTCTCTGTTCGAGCAGAAGTACCTTGAGACTGAGCTTGCTAGGCACGATATCTTCGGCG
AGCTTATTTCTAGGCACCTGAGGATCAAGCCGAAGCAGAGGTCAGAGGTCGAGATCGAGCACGCCCTGAG
GGAGTACCTGGACGAGCTCAACAAGAAATCCTGCATCAACAAGCTGAGCGACGACGAGTTCGAGCGGATC
AACAAAGAATATGTTGCAACCAATGCTACACCAGACAATTACGTTATCTACAAGGAAAGTAAGAATAGCG
AGCTTTGCCTGATCATCTACGACTGGAAGATTTCTGTGGATGCCAGGACTGAGACTAAGACCATGGAAAA
GTACTACAAGAACATCTGGAAGTCCTTCAAGGACATCAAAGTCAACGGCAAGCCCTTCCTGGAGGACCAC
CCGGTCTTCGTGAGCATCGTGATCCTGAAGCCTATTGCTGGCATGCCTATTACCGTGACCTCTAGCAGAG
TGCTCGAGAAGTTTGAGGACTCTCCTTCTGCACTTCACGGCGAGAGGATTAAGCACGCTAGGAACGCTAA
GCTGCTGAACATTTCTCACGTGGGTCAGATCGTGGGTACTACTCCTACTGTGGTGAGGAACTACTACGCT
AACACCCAGAAGATCAAGTCCGAGGTTAGAGGTATCCTGGGTGACGATTTCGGCAGCAAGGACGTGTTCT
TCTCTCACTGGACCTCCAAGTACAAAGAGCGGAACCCTACCGAGATCGCTTACTCTGAGGATATCGAGCG
TATCATCGACAGCCTTGTGACCGACGAGATCACCAAAGAAGAGATTATCCACTTCCTGTTCGGCAACTTC
TGCTTCCACATCGAGACTATGAACGACCAGCACATTGCCGACAAGTTCAAGGGCTATCAGTCCTCTTGCA
TCAACCTGAAGATCGAGCCTAAGGTGGACCTGGCTGATCTTAAGGATCACCTGATTCAGAAGCAGCAGAT
TTGGGAGAGCCTGTACGGAAAGCACCTCGAGAAGATTATGCTGCGGATCCGTGAAAAGAAGAAGAAAGAG
AAAGAGATCCCGGACATCACCACCGCCTTCAATCAAAATGCTGCCGAGTACGAAGAGAAGTACCCGAACT
GCTTCACCAACGACCTGTCAGAGACAAAGACCAACTTCTCTATGACCTGGTCACCGAGCTTCGAGAAAAT
CGAGCTGTCTAGCGAGGTGGACTACAACAATGCCATTATCAACAAGTTCCGTGAGAGCTTCAAGTCCAGC
AGCAGAGTGATCTACAACAGCCCTTACAGCTGCATTAACAACCAGACCAACAAGGCCCGGGATATCACTA
ACCTTGTGAGGCTTTGCCTGACCGAGCTTTCTTGCGATACCACCAAGATGGAAAAGCAAGAGCTTGAGGA
CGAGATCGACATCAACACCGGTAGCATTAAGGTCGAGCGGACCAAGAAAAGCAAAGAGTGGAACAAGCAG
GGCTCCTGCCTTACTAGGAACAAGAACGAGTTCTGCATGAAGGAAACCGGCCGAGAGAACAAGACCATCT
ACTTCAAGGGTCTTGCCGTGATGAACATCGGCATGTCCTCTAAGAAGCGGATTCTGAAGAAAGAGGAAAT
CAAAGAGAGGATCAGCAAGGGCCTCGAGTACGATACTTCTGAGAGACAGGCTGATCCGAACGACGACTAC
AGCAGCATCGATATGTCATCACTGACCCATATGAAGAAGCTCATCCGGCACGATAACGAGGACTCACTTT
CTTGGTGCGAGCGAATCAAGGACAGCTTGTTCGTGCTTCACAACGGCGATATCAGAGAAGAGGGCAAGAT
CACCAGCGTGTACAACAATTACGCTAAGAATCCCGAGTGCCTGTACATCCAGGATTCTGTGCTTAAGACC
GAGCTGGAAACCTGCAAGAAAATCAACAAACTGTGCAACGATCTGGCCATCTACCACTACAGCGAGGACA
TGATGCAGTTCTCCAAGGGTTTGATGGTGGCCGATCGGTACATGACCAAAGAGTCTTTCAAGATCCTGAC
CACCGCCAATACCAGCATGATGCTGCTTGCTTTCAAAGGCGACGGCATGAACACCGGCGGTAGCGGCGTG
CCTTACATTGCCCTGCACATCGTGGACGAGGATATGTCCGACCAGTTCAACATCTGCTACACCAAAGAGA
TCTACAGCTACTTCCGCAACGGCTCCAACTACATCTACATCATGAGGCCGCAGAGGCTCAACCAGGTGAG
GCTTCTTTCACTGTTCAAGACACCTTCTAAGGTGCCAGTTTGCTTCGCCCAGTTCAGCAAGAAGGCCAAC
GAGATGGAAAAGTGGCTGAAGAACAAGGACATTGAGAAGGTCAACGTGTTCAGCATGACCATGACCGTGA
AGCAGATCCTGATCAACATCGTGTTCTCCAGCGTGATGATTGGCACCGTGACTAAGCTTTCTCGGATGGG
CATCTTCGACTTCATGAGGTACGCTGGTTTCTTGCCGCTGTCCGACTACTCCAACATCAAAGAGTACATC
CGGGACAAGTTCGATCCAGATATTACCAATGTGGCCGATATCTACTTCGTGAACGGGATCAAGAAACTGC
TGTTCCGGATGGAAGATTTGAACCTGAGCACCAACGCAAAGCCTGTTGTGGTGGATCACGAGAACGATAT
CATCGGTGGCATCACCGACCTGAACATCAAGTGCCCTATTACTGGTTCTACCCTGCTGACCCTCGAGGAC
CTGTACAACAACGTGTACCTCGCCATCTACATGATGCCGAAGTCTCTGCATAACCACGTGCACAACCTTA
CCAGCCTGCTTAATGTTCCTGCTGAGTGGGAGCTGAAGTTCCGGAAAGAGCTTGGCTTCAACATTTTCGA
GGACATCTACCCGAAGAAAGCCATGTTCGATGACAAGGACCTCTTCAGCATTAACGGCGCTCTTAACGTG
AAGGCCCTGAGCGATTACTACCTGGGTAACATCGAGAATGTGGGCCTGATGAGGTCCGAGATTGAGAACA
AAGAGGACTTCCTGTCTCCGTGCTACAAGATCTCTACCCTGAAGTCCAGTAAGAAGTGCAGCCAGAGCAA
CATCATCAGCACTGATGAGATCATTGAGTGCCTGCAGAACGCAAAGATTCAGGACATCGAAAACTGGAAG
GGCAACAACCTGGCTATTATCAAGGGCCTGATCCGGACCTACAACGAGGAAAAGAATCGGCTGGTTGAGT
TCTTCGAGGATAACTGCGTGAACAGCCTGTACCTGGTCGAGAAGCTTAAAGAGATCATTAACAGCGGCAG
CATCACCGTGGGAAAGTCTGTGACTAGCAAGTTCATCCGTAACAATCACCCGCTGACCGTGGAAACCTAC
CTCAAGACTAAGCTGTACTATCGGAACAACGTGACCGTGCTGAAGTCTAAGAAGGTGAGCGAGGAACTGT
ACGACCTCGTTAAGCAGTTCCACAACATGATGGAAATCGACCTGGACTCTGTGATGAACCTTGGAAAGGG
TACTGAGGGAAAGAAGCACACCTTCTTGCAGATGCTTGAGTTCGTGATGAGCAAGGCCAAGAATGTGACC
GGTTCTGTGGATTTCCTCGTGAGCGTGTTCGAAAAGATGCAGAGGACCAAGACCGACCGTGAGATCTACC
TGATGAGCATGAAGGTGAAGATGATGCTGTACTTCATCGAGCATACCTTCAAGCACGTGGCCCAGTCTGA
TCCTTCTGAGGCTATTAGCATCAGCGGCGACAACAAGATTAGGGCTCTGTCTACCCTTAGCCTGGACACC
ATTACCAGCTACAACGACATCCTCAACAAGAATAGCAAGAAGTCTCGGCTGGCTTTCCTGAGCGCTGATC
AATCTAAGTGGTCCGCTTCTGACCTGACCTACAAGTATGTGCTGGCCATCATTCTGAACCCGATTCTTAC
TACTGGCGAGGCCTCTCTTATGATCGAGTGCATTCTGATGTATGTGAAGCTGAAGAAAGTGTGCATCCCG
ACCGACATTTTCTTGAACCTTAGGAAGGCTCAGGGCACCTTCGGTCAAAACGAAACCGCTATTGGTCTGC
TGACCAAGGGACTTACCACCAACACTTACCCGGTGTCTATGAACTGGCTGCAGGGTAACCTGAACTACCT
CTCTTCTGTGTACCACTCCTGCGCTATGAAGGCTTACCACAAGACTCTCGAGTGCTATAAGGACTGCGAC
TTTCAGACCCGGTGGATCGTTCACTCTGATGATAACGCAACCAGCCTGATCGCTTCAGGTGAGGTTGACA
AGATGCTGACCGACTTCTCCTCTTCATCTCTGCCTGAGATGCTGTTCAGATCCATCGAGGCTCACTTCAA
GTCTTTCTGCATCACACTCAACCCAAAGAAGTCATACGCCAGCTCAAGCGAGGTCGAGTTCATTTCTGAG
AGGATTGTGAACGGCGCTATCATCCCACTTTACTGCAGACATCTTGCTAACTGCTGCACCGAGTCCTCTC
ACATCTCCTACTTCGATGACCTGATGTCCCTGTCTATCCACGTGACCATGTTGCTGAGAAAGGGCTGCCC
TAATGAGGTTATCCCTTTCGCTTACGGTGCTGTGCAAGTGCAGGCTCTCTCTATCTACTCTATGCTGCCT
GGTGAGGTGAATGATAGCATTCGGATCTTTAAGAAGCTGGGAGTCAGCCTTAAGTCTAATGAGATTCCTA
CTAACATGGGAGGTTGGCTGACCTCTCCAATTGAGCCTTTGTCTATTCTGGGTCCAAGCAGCAACGACCA
GATCATCTACTACAACGTCATCCGCGATTTCCTGAACAAGAAATCGCTGGAGGAGGTGAAAGACTCCGTG
TCGTCCTCATCCTACCTGCAGATGAGGTTCAGGGAACTCAAGGGCAAGTACGAGAAGGGTACTCTGGAAG
AGAAGGACAAGAAAATGATCTTCCTTATCAACCTCTTCGAGAAGGCCAGCGTGTCCGAGGATAGTGATGT
GCTTACCATCGGGATGAAGTTCCAGACCATGCTGACCCAGATCATCAAGCTGCCCAACTTCATCAACGAG
AACGCCTTGAACAAGATGAGCAGCTACAAGGACTTCTCCAAGCTGTACCCTAACCTCAAGAAGAACGAGG
ATCTGTACAAGTCCACCAAGAACCTCAAAATCGACGAGGACGCTATCCTCGAGGGAGATGAGCTTTATGA
GAAGATCGCCAGCAGCCTCGAGATGGAATCTGTGCACGACATCATGATCAAGAACCCGGAAACCATTCTG
ATCGCTCCGCTGAACGATAGGGACTTTCTGCTGTCTCAGCTGTTCATGTACACCTCTCCGTCTAAGAGGA
ACCAGCTGTCTAATCAGTCTACCGAGAAGCTGGCTCTTGATAGGGTGTTGAGATCTAAGGCTAGGACCTT
CGTGGACATCTCCTCTACCGTTAAGATGACCTATGAAGAGAACATGGAGAAGAAGATCTTGGAGATGCTC
AAGTTCGATCTCGACAGCTACTGCAGCTTCAAGACTTGCGTGAACCTCGTGATCAAGGATGTGAACTTCT
CCATGCTTATCCCGATCCTCGACTCTGCTTATCCTTGCGAGTCTAGGAAGCGGGACAACTACAACTTCCG
TTGGTTCCAGACTGAGAAGTGGATCCCTGTTGTTGAGGGTTCTCCTGGACTTGTTGTGATGCATGCTGTG
TACGGGTCTAACTATATCGAGAACCTCGGCCTTAAGAACATCCCGCTTACCGACGACTCTATCAACGTGC
TGACTTCTACCTTCGGCACCGGTCTGATTATGGAAGATGTCAAGAGCCTGGTGAAGGGCAAAGACTCATT
TGAGACAGAGGCCTTCAGCAACTCTAACGAGTGCCAGAGACTTGTGAAGGCCTGCAACTACATGATCGCT
GCTCAGAACAGGCTCCTGGCTATCAATACCTGCTTTACCCGGAAGTCTTTCCCGTTCTACTCCAAGTTCA
ATCTTGGCAGAGGCTTCATCAGCAACACCCTTGCTTTGCTGTCCACCATCTACAGCAAAGAGGAATCCTA
CCACTTCGTGTCCACCGCCTCTTACAAGCTGGATAAGACTATCCGGACCGTGATCTCTGCACAGCAGGAT
ATGAACCTGGAAAAGATCCTGGATACCGCCGTGTACATCAGCGACAAGCTTCAGTCTTTGTTCCCGACCA
TCACCAGAGAGGACATCGTTCTCATTCTCCAGAACGTGTGCCTGGACTCCAAGCCTATTTGGCAGTCTTT
GGAGGACAAGATGAAGAAGATTAACAACAGCACCGCCAGCGGCTTCACCGTGTCTAATGTGATTCTGAGC
CACAACTCCGAGCTGAACACCATCCAGAAACAGATCGTGTGGATGTGGAACATGGGCCTTTGCTCTCATA
GGACCCTGGATTTCGTGATCCGTTACATCAGGCGGTCCGATGTGAGATACGTCAAGACTGAGGAACAGGA
CGAGAGCGGGAACTACATTAGCGGAACCATGTACAAGATTGGCATCATGACCCGGTCTTGCTACGTGCAG
TTGATCGCATCAGATCAGGATGTGGCTGTGTCTCTTAGGACACCTTTCGAGATTCTCAACGAGAGGGATT
ACCTGTTCGACACCTACCGTGAGTCCATCGAAAAGCTGCTGCAAAAGTTCATGTTCGACAAGGTCAACAT
TATCAAGTCTAAGCAGCCGCAGATTGTGTTCCTCGAGCCAGGAGATGCTTGCATTAGGATGACCACCGAC
AACAAAATGATCGTCAAGGTTAACGCCACCAGCAGGCAGATTAGGCTTGAGAACGTTAAGCTGGTGGTGA
AGATTAAGTATGAGAACGTGAACTCCGACGTGTGGGACATCATTGAGAGCCAGAAGTCTCTCGTTCTCCG
GCTTCCTGAAGTTGGTGAGTGCTTCAGCGACATGTATAAGACCGCTGACAGCGAGACTGAGACAATCAAG
ACTATCAAGAACCGGCTGATGACCTCTCTGACCTTCATTGAGGCTTTCGGCAACCTCAGCCAGCAGATCA
AAGAAATCGTGGACGATGACATCAGGGAAACCATGGACGAGTTCCTCATGAACATCCGTGATACCTGCCT
TGAGGGTCTTGAGAATTGCAAGAGCGTGGAAGAGTACGACTCCTACCTTGATGAGAACGGGTTCAACGAT
ACCGTCGAGCTGTTCGAGAATCTTCTGAGGACCCACGACAACTTCGAGAACGAGTACTCTCCACTGTTCA
GCGAGATCGTGGATAAGGCTAAGCAGTACACCAGGGATCTCGAGGGCTTTAAAGAAATCCTGCTGATGCT
GAAGTACTCTCTGATCAACGACGCCTCCGGGTTCAAGTCATATAGAGCTACTGGTATGCACGCCGTTGAG
CTGATGGCTAAGAAACACATTGAGATCGGCGAGTTCAACCTGCTGGGTATGATTCAGCTTATCAAGGCTT
GCGAGACTTGCCACAACAACGACTCCATTCTCAACCTGGCCAGCCTTAGGAATGTGCTGTCTAGGACTTA
CGCTACTTTCGGCAGGCGGATCAGGTTGAATCACGATCTGGATCTGCAGAACAACCTTATGGAAAAGAGC
TACGACTTCAAGACCTTGGTGCTCCCCGAGATTAAGCTCTCTGAGCTGAGCAGGGAAATCCTGAAAGAGA
ACGGCTTCGTTATCTCCGGCGAGAACCTTAAGATGGACAGGTCCGATGAAGAGTTCGAGGGACTCGCTTC
ATTCAATGTGCTTAGGTTGGACGAGGAAGAGATGTACGAGGGACTGATCAAAGAGATGAAGATCAAGCGG
AAGAAGAAGGGCTCTCTGTTCCCTGCTAATACCCTGCTTCTGTCCGAGTTGATCAAGTTCCTGATCGGCG
GTATTAAGGGCACCAGCTTCGATATTGAGACTCTGCTCCGGAACTCATTCAGGCCGGATATCTTCTCTAC
CGACAGGCTTGGTAGGCTCTCTTCTTCTGTGCCTGCTCTTAAGGTGTACGCCACTGTGTACATGGAGTAC
AAGAACGTCAACTGCCCTCTGAACGAGATCGCCGATTCTCTTGAGGGTTACCTGAAGCTCACCAAGTCCA
AGAGCAAAGAACACTTCTTGAGCGGCAGGGTGAAGAAGGCTCTTATTCAGTTGAGGGACGAGCAGTCCAG
GACCAAGAAACTCGAGGTCTACAAGGATATCGCCAACTTCCTTAGCAGGCACCCTCTTTGCCTGTCTGAA
AAGACACTGTACGGCCGGTACACCTACAGCGATATCAACGATTACATCATGCAGACCCGGGAAATCATCC
TCTCTAAGATCTCCGAGTTGGATGAGGTGGTGGAAACTGACGAGGACAACTTCCTGCTCTCTTACCTTAG
AGGCGAAGAGGATGCTTTCGATGAGGACGATTCTGATGAGGAAGAGGACACCGATTAGATTAAAAGTAAT
GCCTAACAATGCATGAATAATAGATTAGACAGAACTTAGAATATAAATTTATTGTTATTTAGAATTAGAT
TAGATCTACTTAGCCTAAAGACAATCTGGTGAACCAAATCTATAGTGTATATAAATATAGAGTCCCGGTA
TAGTTTCACTGGAGGGAATTCTTATATAATTTATTTGTAAAGTCTGGCTGTGGAGAGATTATATGTTTTA
GTTGTACCTGATTGCTCTGGGTCGGCATGGCATCTCCACCTCCTCGCGGTCCGACCTGGGCATCCGAAGG
AGGACGTCGTCCACTCGGATGGCTAAGGGAGAGCTCGAATTTCCCCGATCGTTCAAACATTTGGCAATAA
AGTTTCTTAAGATTGAATCCTGTTGCCGGTCTTGCGATGATTATCATATAATTTCTGTTGAATTACGTTA
AGCATGTAATAATTAACATGTAATGCATGACGTTATTTATGAGATGGGTTTTTATGATTAGAGTCCCGCA
ATTATACATTTAATACGCGATAGAAAACAAAATATAGCGCGCAAACTAGGATAAATTATCGCGCGCGGTG
TCATCTATGTTACTAGATCGGAATTCAGATTGTCGTTTCCCGCCTTCAGTTTAAACTATCAGTGTTTGAC
AGGATATATTGGCGGGTAAACCTAAGAGAAAAGAGCGTTTATTAGAATAATCGGATATTTAAAAGGGCGT
GAAAAGGTTTATCCGTTCGTCCATTTGTATGTGCATGCCAACCACAGGAGATCTCAGTAAAGCGAAAAGT
GCCACCTGAACGAAGCATCTGTGCTTCATTTTGTAGAACAAAAATGCAACGCGAGAGCGCTAATTTTTCA
AACAAAGAATCTGAGCTGCATTTTTACAGAACAGAAATGCAACGCGAAAGCGCTATTTTACCAACGAAGA
ATCTGTGCTTCATTTTTGTAAAACAAAAATGCAACGCGAGAGCGCTAATTTTTCAAACAAAGAATCTGAG
CTGCATTTTTACAGAACAGAAATGCAACGCGAGAGCGCTATTTTACCAACAAAGAATCTATACTTCTTTT
TTGTTCTACAAAAATGCATCCCGAGAGCGCTATTTTTCTAACAAAGCATCTTAGATTACTTTTTTTCTCC
TTTGTGCGCTCTATAATGCAGTCTCTTGATAACTTTTTGCACTGTAGGTCCGTTAAGGTTAGAAGAAGGC
TACTTTGGTGTCTATTTTCTCTTCCATAAAAAAAGCCTGACTCCACTTCCCGCGTTTACTGATTACTAGC
GAAGCTGCGGGTGCATTTTTTCAAGATAAAGGCATCCCCGATTATATTCTATACCGATGTGGATTGCGCA
TACTTTGTGAACAGAAAGTGATAGCGTTGATGATTCTTCATTGGTCAGAAAATTATGAACGGTTTCTTCT
ATTTTGTCTCTATATACTACGTATAGGAAATGTTTACATTTTCGTATTGTTTTCGATTCACTCTATGAAT
AGTTCTTACTACAATTTTTTTGTCTAAAGAGTAATACTAGAGATAAACATAAAAAATGTAGAGGTCGAGT
TTAGATGCAAGTTCAAGGAGCGAAAGGTGGATGGGTAGGTTATATAGGGATATAGCACAGAGATATATAG
CAAAGAGATACTTTTGAGCAATGTTTGTGGAAGCGGTATTCGCAATATTTTAGTAGCTCGTTACAGTCCG
GTGCGTTTTTGGTTTTTTGAAAGTGCGTCTTCAGAGCGCTTTTGGTTTTCAAAAGCGCTCTGAAGTTCCT
ATACTTTCTAGAGAATAGGAACTTCGGAATAGGAACTTCAAAGCGTTTCCGAAAACGAGCGCTTCCGAAA
ATGCAACGCGAGCTGCGCACATACAGCTCACTGTTCACGTCGCACCTATATCTGCGTGTTGCCTGTATAT
ATATATACATGAGAAGAACGGCATAGTGCGTGTTTATGCTTAAATGCGTACTTATATGCGTCTATTTATG
TAGGATGAAAGGTAGTCTAGTACCTCCTGTGATATTATCCCATTCCATGCGGGGTATCGTATGCTTCCTT
CAGCACTACCCTTTAGCTGTTCTATATGCTGCCACTCCTCAATTGGATTAGTCTCATCCTTCAATGCTAT
CATTTCCTTTGATATTGGATCATACTAAGAAACCATTATTATCATGACATTAACCTATAAAAATAGGCGT
ATCACGAGGCCCTTTCGTCTCGCGCGTTTCGGTGATGACGGTGAAAACCTCTGACACATGCAGCTCCCGG
AGACGGTCACAGCTTGTCTGTAAGCGGATGCCGGGAGCAGACAAGCCCGTCAGGGCGCGTCAGCGGGTGT
TGGCGGGTGTCGGGGCTGGCTTAACTATGCGGCATCAGAGCAGATTGTACTGAGAGTGCACCATAGATCA
ACGACATTACTATATATATAATATAGGAAGCATTTAATAGAACAGCATCGTAATATATGTGTACTTTGCA
GTTATGACGCCAGATGGCAGTAGTGGAAGATATTCTTTATTGAAAAATAGCTTGTCACCTTACGTACAAT
CTTGATCCGGAGCTTTTCTTTTTTTGCCGATTAAGAATTAATTCGGTCGAAAAAAGAAAAGGAGAGGGCC
AAGAGGGAGGGCATTGGTGACTATTGAGCACGTGAGTATACGTGATTAAGCACACAAAGGCAGCTTGGAG
TATGTCTGTTATTAATTTCACAGGTAGTTCTGGTCCATTGGTGAAAGTTTGCGGCTTGCAGAGCACAGAG
GCCGCAGAATGTGCTCTAGATTCCGATGCTGACTTGCTGGGTATTATATGTGTGCCCAATAGAAAGAGAA
CAATTGACCCGGTTATTGCAAGGAAAATTTCAAGTCTTGTAAAAGCATATAAAAATAGTTCAGGCACTCC
GAAATACTTGGTTGGCGTGTTTCGTAATCAACCTAAGGAGGATGTTTTGGCTCTGGTCAATGATTACGGC
ATTGATATCGTCCAACTGCATGGAGATGAGTCGTGGCAAGAATACCAAGAGTTCCTCGGTTTGCCAGTTA
TTAAAAGACTCGTATTTCCAAAAGACTGCAACATACTACTCAGTGCAGCTTCACAGAAACCTCATTCGTT
TATTCCCTTGTTTGATTCAGAAGCAGGTGGGACAGGTGAACTTTTGGATTGGAACTCGATTTCTGACTGG
GTTGGAAGGCAAGAGAGCCCCGAAAGCTTACATTTTATGTTAGCTGGTGGACTGACGCCAGAAAATGTTG
GTGATGCGCTTAGATTAAATGGCGTTATTGGTGTTGATGTAAGCGGAGGTGTGGAGACAAATGGTGTAAA
AGACTCTAACAAAATAGCAAATTTCGTCAAAAATGCTAAGAAATAGGTTATTACTGAGTAGTATTTATTT
AAGTATTGTTTGTGCACTTGCCGATCTATGCGGTGTGAAATACCGCACAGATGCGTAAGGAGAAAATACC
GCATCAGGAAATTGTAAGCGTTAATATTTTGTTAAAATTCGCGTTAAATTTTTGTTAAATCAGCTCATTT
TTTAACCAATAGGCCGAAATCGGCAAAATCCCTTATAAATCAAAAGAATAGACCGAGATAGGGT
[37 nt withheld, positions 13015-13051]
AAAGAACGTGGACTCCAACGTCAAAGG
[49 nt withheld, positions 13079-13127]
T
[91 nt withheld, positions 13129-13219]
G
[124 nt withheld, positions 13221-13344]
CCATTCGCCATTCAGGCTGCGCAACTGTTGGGAAGGGCGATCGGTGCGGGCCTCTTCGCTATTACGCCAG
ATCCTTGCTGGCTGAACCCCCAGCCGGAACTGACCCCACAAGGCCCTAGCGTTTGCAATGCACCAGGTCA
TCATTGACCCAGGCGTGTTCCACCAGGCCGCTGCCTCGCAACTCTTCGCAGGCTTCGCCGACCTGCTCGC
GCCACTTCTTCACGCGGGTGGAATCCGATCCGCACATGAGGCGGAAGGTTTCCAGCTTGAGCGGGTACGG
CTCCCGGTGCGAGCTGAAATAGTCGAACATCCGTCGGGCCGTCGGCGACAGCTTGCGGTACTTCTCCCAT
ATGAATTTCGTGTAGTGGTCGCCAGCAAACAGCACGACGATTTCCTCGTCGATCAGGACCTGGCAACGGG
ACGTTTTCTTGCCACGGTCCAGGACGCGGAAGCGGTGCAGCAGCGACACCGATTCCAGGTGCCCAACGCG
GTCGGACGTGAAGCCCATCGCCGTCGCCTGTAGGCGCGACAGGCATTCCTCGGCCTTCGTGTAATACCGG
CCATTGATCGACCAGCCCAGGTCCTGGCAAAGCTCGTAGAACGTGAAGGTGATCGGCTCGCCGATAGGGG
TGCGCTTCGCGTACTCCAACACCTGCTGCCACACCAGTTCGTCATCGTCGGCCCGCAGCTCGACGCCGGT
GTAGGTGATCTTCACGTCCTTGTTGACGTGGAAAATGACCTTGTTTTGCAGCGCCTCGCGCGGGATTTTC
TTGTTGCGCGTGGTGAACAGGGCAGAGCGGGCCGTGTCGTTTGGCATCGCTCGCATCGTGTCCGGCCACG
GCGCAATATCGAACAAGGAAAGCTGCATTTCCTTGATCTGCTGCTTCGTGTGTTTCAGCAACGCGGCCTG
CTTGGCCTCGCTGACCTGTTTTGCCAGGTCCTCGCCGGCGGTTTTTCGCTTCTTGGTCGTCATAGTTCCT
CGCGTGTCGATGGTCATCGACTTCGCCAAACCTGCCGCCTCCTGTTCGAGACGACGCGAACGCTCCACGG
CGGCCGATGGCGCGGGCAGGGCAGGGGGAGCCAGTTGCACGCTGTCGCGCTCGATCTTGGCCGTAGCTTG
CTGGGCCATCGAGCCGACGGACTGGAAGGTTTCGCGGGGCGCACGCATGACGGTGCGGCTTGCGATGGTT
TCGGCATCCTCGGCGGAAAACCCCGCGTCGATCAGTTCTTGCCTGTATGCCTTCCGGTCAAACGTCCGAT
TCATTCACCCTCCTTGCGGGATTGCCCCGACTCACGCCGGGGCAATGTGCCCTTATTCCTGATTTGACCC
GCCTGGTGCCTTGGTGTCCAGATAATCCACCTTATCGGCAATGAAGTCGGTCCCGTAGACCGTCTGGCCG
TCCTTCTCGTACTTGGTATTCCGAATCTTGCCCTGCACGAATACCAGCGACCCCTTGCCCAAATACTTGC
CGTGGGCCTCGGCCTGAGAGCCAAAACACTTGATGCGGAAGAAGTCGGTGCGCTCCTGCTTGTCGCCGGC
ATCGTTGCGCCACATCTAGGTACTAAAACAATTCATCCAGTAAAATATAATATTTTATTTTCTCCCAATC
AGGCTTGATCCCCAGTAAGTCAAAAAATAGCTCGACATACTGTTCTTCCCCGATATCCTCCCTGATCGAC
CGGACGCAGAAGGCAATGTCATACCACTTGTCCGCCCTGCCGCTTCTCCCAAGATCAATAAAGCCACTTA
CTTTGCCATCTTTCACAAAGATGTTGCTGTCTCCCAGGTCGCCGTGGGAAAAGACAAGTTCCTCTTCGGG
CTTTTCCGTCTTTAAAAAATCATACAGCTCGCGCGGATCTTTAAATGGGGTGTCTTCTTCCCAGTTTTCG
CAATCCACATCGGCCAGATCGTTATTCAGTAAGTAATCCAATTCGGCTAAGCGGCTGTCTAAGCTATTCG
TATAGGGACAATCCGATATGTCGATGGAGTGAAAGAGCCTGATGCACTCCGCATACAGCTCGATAATCTT
TTCAGGGCTTTGTTCATCTTCATACTCTTCCGAGCAAAGGACGCCATCGGCCTCACTCATGAGCAGATTG
CTCCAGCCATCATGCCGTTCAAGGTGCAGGACCTTTGGAACAGGCAGCTTTCCTTCCAGCCATAGCATCA
TGTCCTTTTCCCGTTCCACATCATAGGTGGTCCCTTTATACCGGCTGTCCGTCATTTTTAAATATAGGTT
TTCATTTTCTCCCACCAGCTTATATACCTTAGCAGGAGACATTCCTTCCGTATCTTTTACGCAGCGGTAT
TTTTCGATCAGTTTTTTCAATTCCGGTGATATTCTCATTTTAGCCATTTATTATTTCCTTCCTCTTTTCT
ACAGTATTTAAAGATACCCCAAGAAGCTAATTATAACAAGACGAACTCCAATTCACTGTTCCTTGCATTC
TAAAACTTTAAATACCAGAAAACAGCTTTTTCAAAGTTGTTTTCAAAGTTGGCGTATAACATAGTATCGA
CGGAGCCGATTTTGAAACCACAATTATGGGTGATGCTGCAACTCGAGCGGGCCGGGAGGGTTCGAGAAGG
GGGGGCACCCCCCTTCGGCGTGCGCGGTCACGCGCACAGGGCGCAGCCCTGGTTAAAAACAAGGTTTATA
AATATTGGTTTAAAAGCAGGTTAAAAGACAGGTTAGCGGTGGCCGAAAAACGGGCGGAAACCCTTGCAAA
TGCTGGATTTTCTGCCTGTGGACAGCCCCTCAAATGTCAATAGGTGCGCCCCTCATCTGTCAGCACTCTG
CCCCTCAAGTGTCAAGGATCGCGCCCCTCATCTGTCAGTAGTCGCGCCCCTCAAGTGTCAATACCGCAGG
GCACTTATCCCCAGGCTTGTCCACATCATCTGTGGGAAACTCGCGTAAAATCAGGCGTTTTCGCCGATTT
GCGAGGCTGGCCAGCTCCACGTCGCCGGCCGAAATCGAGCCTGCCCCTCATCTGTCAACGCCGCGCCGGG
TGAGTCGGCCCCTCAAGTGTCAACGTCCGCCCCTCATCTGTCAGTGAGGGCCAAGTTTTCCGCGAGGTAT
CCACAACGCCGGCGGCCGCGGTGTCTCGCACACGGCTTCGACGGCGTTTCTGGCGCGTTTGCAGGGCCAT
AGACGGCCGCCAGCCCAGCGGCGAGGGCAACCAGCCCGGTGAGCGTCTCTAGTGGACTGATGGGCTGCCT
GTATCGAGTGGTGATTTTGTGCCGAGCTGCCGGTCGGGGAGCTGTTGGCTGGCTGGTGGCAGGATATATT
GTGGTGTAAACAAATTGACGCTTAGACAACTTAATAACACATTGCGGACGTTTTTAATGTACTGGGGTGG
TTTT
